Addgene plasmid #240584: pET21a asyn(66-140) K80A
Purpose: Overexpress truncated alpha-Synuclein protein
Depositing lab: Jennifer Lee. Depositing organization: National Heart, Lung, and Blood Institute (NHLBI). Publication: Defining essential charged residues in fibril formation of a lysosomal derived N-terminal alpha-synuclein truncation. McGlinchey RP, Ramos S, Dimitriadis EK, Wilson CB, Lee JC. Nat Commun. 2025 Apr 23;16(1):3825. doi: 10.1038/s41467-025-58899-9. PubMed 40268916.
Backbone
  Vector backbone: pET21a
  Vector type: Bacterial Expression
Growth in bacteria
  Bacterial resistance: Ampicillin, 100 μg/mL
  Growth temperature: 37°C
  Growth strain: DH5alpha
  Copy number: Low Copy
Gene/Insert
  Gene/Insert name: aSyn
  Species: H. sapiens (human)
  Mutation: aa 66-140 only, K80A
  Entrez Gene: SNCA (a.k.a. NACP, PARK1, PARK4, PD1)
  Promoter: T7
  Tag / fusion protein: 6xHis (N terminal on insert)
  Cloning method: Other
  Sequencing primers: 5′ T7 fwd
Terms and licenses: Academic/Nonprofit Terms; Industry Terms: Not Available to Industry
How to cite: pET21a asyn(66-140) K80A was a gift from Jennifer Lee (Addgene plasmid # 240584 ; http://n2t.net/addgene:240584 ; RRID:Addgene_240584)
