[The description below was written by a language model from this plasmid's Addgene catalogue record and pLannotate feature annotations shown in this document.]
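Description:
pET21a asyn(66-140) K80A is a bacterial expression plasmid built on the pET21a backbone for overproducing an N-terminally truncated form of human alpha-synuclein (SNCA) in E. coli. It is propagated through a ColE1/pBR322-type origin accompanied by the bom region and the rop gene, which keeps copy number low as the catalogue entry indicates, and it is selected with ampicillin via the β-lactamase gene and its own promoter. An f1 origin is also present, along with short remnants of the pBR322 tetracycline resistance gene that are non-functional backbone leftovers.

The insert encodes only residues 66–140 of alpha-synuclein and carries a lysine-to-alanine substitution at position 80. The annotated SNCA fragment of 225 nt matches the expected 75 codons. Expression is driven by a T7 promoter immediately followed by a lac operator and the T7 gene 10 ribosome binding site, with a T7 terminator downstream. The plasmid-borne lacI gene supplies repressor, so transcription is held off until IPTG induction in a host that provides T7 RNA polymerase.

The catalogue lists a 6xHis tag at the N terminus of the insert, and there is a short unannotated stretch between the RBS and the SNCA fragment that could hold it. However, the only His-tag feature annotated lies just downstream of the coding region, where the native pET21a C-terminal His sequence sits. Whether that downstream tag is translated depends on a stop codon, which the table does not show.

The associated work concerns charged residues required for fibril formation by a lysosome-derived truncated alpha-synuclein, so this construct is a point mutant for producing recombinant protein for such aggregation studies.
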