Features (pLannotate 1.2.2; 19 found; start..end, strand, type, name):
     12..440     +  rep_origin     f1 ori (sequence partly withheld): f1 bacteriophage origin of replication; arrow indicates direction of (+) strand synthesis
    493..597     +  promoter       AmpR promoter: bla
    598..1458    +  CDS            AmpR: β-lactamase; bla; confers resistance to ampicillin, carbenicillin, and related antibiotics
   1629..2217    +  rep_origin     ori: high-copy-number ColE1/pMB1/pBR322/pUC origin of replication
   2403..2542    -  misc_feature   bom: basis of mobility region from pBR322
   2644..2835    -  CDS            rop: Rop protein, which maintains plasmids at low copy number; rop
   2852..3232    +  CDS            YPB1_ECOLX: Protein predicted: Swiss-Prot protein existence level 4. From Escherichia coli.
   3304..3595    -  CDS            TcR (fragment): tetracycline efflux protein; tet; confers resistance to tetracycline
   3610..3631    -  protein_bind   CAP binding site: CAP binding activates transcription in the presence of cAMP. E. coli catabolite activator protein
   3644..4726    -  CDS            lacI: lac repressor; lacI; The lac repressor binds to the lac operator to inhibit transcription in E. coli. This inhibition can be relieved by adding lactose or isopropyl-β-D-thiogalactopyranoside (IPTG).
   4727..4804    -  promoter       lacI promoter: lacI
   4812..5091    -  CDS            TcR (fragment): tetracycline efflux protein; tet; confers resistance to tetracycline
   5113..5131    +  promoter       T7 promoter: promoter for bacteriophage T7 RNA polymerase
   5132..5156    +  protein_bind   lac operator: The lac repressor binds to the lac operator to inhibit transcription in E. coli. This inhibition can be relieved by adding lactose or isopropyl-β-D-thiogalactopyranoside (IPTG). lac repressor encoded by lacI
   5171..5193    +  RBS            RBS: efficient ribosome binding site from bacteriophage T7 gene 10 (Olins and Rangwala, 1989)
   5237..5461    +  CDS            SNCA (fragment): SYUA_HUMAN - Also known as NACP, PARK1. Experimental evidence at protein level: Swiss-Prot protein existence level 1. Neuronal protein that plays several roles in synaptic activity such as regulation of synaptic vesicle trafficking and subsequent neurotransmitter release. Participates as a monomer in synaptic vesicle exocytosis by enhancing vesicle priming, fusion and dilation of exocytotic fusion pores (PubMed:28288128, PubMed:30404828). Mechanistically, acts by increasing local Ca(2+) release from microdomains which is essential for the enhancement of ATP-induced exocytosis (PubMed:30404828)
   5471..5488    +  CDS            9xHis (fragment): 9xHis affinity tag
   5498..5547    +  CDS            SET1 (fragment): solubility-enhancement tag derived from T7 phage gene 10B
   5555..5602    +  terminator     T7 terminator: transcription terminator for bacteriophage T7 RNA polymerase
>Addgene plasmid #240584 | pET21a asyn(66-140) K80A | addgene full sequence | sequence record 481900 | Addgene NGS Result
TGGCGAATGGG
[124 nt withheld, positions 12-135]
C
[91 nt withheld, positions 137-227]
A
[49 nt withheld, positions 229-277]
CCTTTGACGTTGGAGTCCACGTTCTTT
[37 nt withheld, positions 305-341]
ACCCTATCTCGGTCTATTCTTTTGATTTATAAGGGATTTTGCCGATTTCGGCCTATTGGTTAAAAAATGA
GCTGATTTAACAAAAATTTAACGCGAATTTTAACAAAATATTAACGCTTACAATTTAGGTGGCACTTTTC
GGGGAAATGTGCGCGGAACCCCTATTTGTTTATTTTTCTAAATACATTCAAATATGTATCCGCTCATGAG
ACAATAACCCTGATAAATGCTTCAATAATATTGAAAAAGGAAGAGTATGAGTATTCAACATTTCCGTGTC
GCCCTTATTCCCTTTTTTGCGGCATTTTGCCTTCCTGTTTTTGCTCACCCAGAAACGCTGGTGAAAGTAA
AAGATGCTGAAGATCAGTTGGGTGCACGAGTGGGTTACATCGAACTGGATCTCAACAGCGGTAAGATCCT
TGAGAGTTTTCGCCCCGAAGAACGTTTTCCAATGATGAGCACTTTTAAAGTTCTGCTATGTGGCGCGGTA
TTATCCCGTATTGACGCCGGGCAAGAGCAACTCGGTCGCCGCATACACTATTCTCAGAATGACTTGGTTG
AGTACTCACCAGTCACAGAAAAGCATCTTACGGATGGCATGACAGTAAGAGAATTATGCAGTGCTGCCAT
AACCATGAGTGATAACACTGCGGCCAACTTACTTCTGACAACGATCGGAGGACCGAAGGAGCTAACCGCT
TTTTTGCACAACATGGGGGATCATGTAACTCGCCTTGATCGTTGGGAACCGGAGCTGAATGAAGCCATAC
CAAACGACGAGCGTGACACCACGATGCCTGCAGCAATGGCAACAACGTTGCGCAAACTATTAACTGGCGA
ACTACTTACTCTAGCTTCCCGGCAACAATTAATAGACTGGATGGAGGCGGATAAAGTTGCAGGACCACTT
CTGCGCTCGGCCCTTCCGGCTGGCTGGTTTATTGCTGATAAATCTGGAGCCGGTGAGCGTGGGTCTCGCG
GTATCATTGCAGCACTGGGGCCAGATGGTAAGCCCTCCCGTATCGTAGTTATCTACACGACGGGGAGTCA
GGCAACTATGGATGAACGAAATAGACAGATCGCTGAGATAGGTGCCTCACTGATTAAGCATTGGTAACTG
TCAGACCAAGTTTACTCATATATACTTTAGATTGATTTAAAACTTCATTTTTAATTTAAAAGGATCTAGG
TGAAGATCCTTTTTGATAATCTCATGACCAAAATCCCTTAACGTGAGTTTTCGTTCCACTGAGCGTCAGA
CCCCGTAGAAAAGATCAAAGGATCTTCTTGAGATCCTTTTTTTCTGCGCGTAATCTGCTGCTTGCAAACA
AAAAAACCACCGCTACCAGCGGTGGTTTGTTTGCCGGATCAAGAGCTACCAACTCTTTTTCCGAAGGTAA
CTGGCTTCAGCAGAGCGCAGATACCAAATACTGTCCTTCTAGTGTAGCCGTAGTTAGGCCACCACTTCAA
GAACTCTGTAGCACCGCCTACATACCTCGCTCTGCTAATCCTGTTACCAGTGGCTGCTGCCAGTGGCGAT
AAGTCGTGTCTTACCGGGTTGGACTCAAGACGATAGTTACCGGATAAGGCGCAGCGGTCGGGCTGAACGG
GGGGTTCGTGCACACAGCCCAGCTTGGAGCGAACGACCTACACCGAACTGAGATACCTACAGCGTGAGCT
ATGAGAAAGCGCCACGCTTCCCGAAGGGAGAAAGGCGGACAGGTATCCGGTAAGCGGCAGGGTCGGAACA
GGAGAGCGCACGAGGGAGCTTCCAGGGGGAAACGCCTGGTATCTTTATAGTCCTGTCGGGTTTCGCCACC
TCTGACTTGAGCGTCGATTTTTGTGATGCTCGTCAGGGGGGCGGAGCCTATGGAAAAACGCCAGCAACGC
GGCCTTTTTACGGTTCCTGGCCTTTTGCTGGCCTTTTGCTCACATGTTCTTTCCTGCGTTATCCCCTGAT
TCTGTGGATAACCGTATTACCGCCTTTGAGTGAGCTGATACCGCTCGCCGCAGCCGAACGACCGAGCGCA
GCGAGTCAGTGAGCGAGGAAGCGGAAGAGCGCCTGATGCGGTATTTTCTCCTTACGCATCTGTGCGGTAT
TTCACACCGCAATGGTGCACTCTCAGTACAATCTGCTCTGATGCCGCATAGTTAAGCCAGTATACACTCC
GCTATCGCTACGTGACTGGGTCATGGCTGCGCCCCGACACCCGCCAACACCCGCTGACGCGCCCTGACGG
GCTTGTCTGCTCCCGGCATCCGCTTACAGACAAGCTGTGACCGTCTCCGGGAGCTGCATGTGTCAGAGGT
TTTCACCGTCATCACCGAAACGCGCGAGGCAGCTGCGGTAAAGCTCATCAGCGTGGTCGTGAAGCGATTC
ACAGATGTCTGCCTGTTCATCCGCGTCCAGCTCGTTGAGTTTCTCCAGAAGCGTTAATGTCTGGCTTCTG
ATAAAGCGGGCCATGTTAAGGGCGGTTTTTTCCTGTTTGGTCACTGATGCCTCCGTGTAAGGGGGATTTC
TGTTCATGGGGGTAATGATACCGATGAAACGAGAGAGGATGCTCACGATACGGGTTACTGATGATGAACA
TGCCCGGTTACTGGAACGTTGTGAGGGTAAACAACTGGCGGTATGGATGCGGCGGGACCAGAGAAAAATC
ACTCAGGGTCAATGCCAGCGCTTCGTTAATACAGATGTAGGTGTTCCACAGGGTAGCCAGCAGCATCCTG
CGATGCAGATCCGGAACATAATGGTGCAGGGCGCTGACTTCCGCGTTTCCAGACTTTACGAAACACGGAA
ACCGAAGACCATTCATGTTGTTGCTCAGGTCGCAGACGTTTTGCAGCAGCAGTCGCTTCACGTTCGCTCG
CGTATCGGTGATTCATTCTGCTAACCAGTAAGGCAACCCCGCCAGCCTAGCCGGGTCCTCAACGACAGGA
GCACGATCATGCGCACCCGTGGGGCCGCCATGCCGGCGATAATGGCCTGCTTCTCGCCGAAACGTTTGGT
GGCGGGACCAGTGACGAAGGCTTGAGCGAGGGCGTGCAAGATTCCGAATACCGCAAGCGACAGGCCGATC
ATCGTCGCGCTCCAGCGAAAGCGGTCCTCGCCGAAAATGACCCAGAGCGCTGCCGGCACCTGTCCTACGA
GTTGCATGATAAAGAAGACAGTCATAAGTGCGGCGACGATAGTCATGCCCCGCGCCCACCGGAAGGAGCT
GACTGGGTTGAAGGCTCTCAAGGGCATCGGTCGAGATCCCGGTGCCTAATGAGTGAGCTAACTTACATTA
ATTGCGTTGCGCTCACTGCCCGCTTTCCAGTCGGGAAACCTGTCGTGCCAGCTGCATTAATGAATCGGCC
AACGCGCGGGGAGAGGCGGTTTGCGTATTGGGCGCCAGGGTGGTTTTTCTTTTCACCAGTGAGACGGGCA
ACAGCTGATTGCCCTTCACCGCCTGGCCCTGAGAGAGTTGCAGCAAGCGGTCCACGCTGGTTTGCCCCAG
CAGGCGAAAATCCTGTTTGATGGTGGTTAACGGCGGGATATAACATGAGCTGTCTTCGGTATCGTCGTAT
CCCACTACCGAGATATCCGCACCAACGCGCAGCCCGGACTCGGTAATGGCGCGCATTGCGCCCAGCGCCA
TCTGATCGTTGGCAACCAGCATCGCAGTGGGAACGATGCCCTCATTCAGCATTTGCATGGTTTGTTGAAA
ACCGGACATGGCACTCCAGTCGCCTTCCCGTTCCGCTATCGGCTGAATTTGATTGCGAGTGAGATATTTA
TGCCAGCCAGCCAGACGCAGACGCGCCGAGACAGAACTTAATGGGCCCGCTAACAGCGCGATTTGCTGGT
GACCCAATGCGACCAGATGCTCCACGCCCAGTCGCGTACCGTCTTCATGGGAGAAAATAATACTGTTGAT
GGGTGTCTGGTCAGAGACATCAAGAAATAACGCCGGAACATTAGTGCAGGCAGCTTCCACAGCAATGGCA
TCCTGGTCATCCAGCGGATAGTTAATGATCAGCCCACTGACGCGTTGCGCGAGAAGATTGTGCACCGCCG
CTTTACAGGCTTCGACGCCGCTTCGTTCTACCATCGACACCACCACGCTGGCACCCAGTTGATCGGCGCG
AGATTTAATCGCCGCGACAATTTGCGACGGCGCGTGCAGGGCCAGACTGGAGGTGGCAACGCCAATCAGC
AACGACTGTTTGCCCGCCAGTTGTTGTGCCACGCGGTTGGGAATGTAATTCAGCTCCGCCATCGCCGCTT
CCACTTTTTCCCGCGTTTTCGCAGAAACGTGGCTGGCCTGGTTCACCACGCGGGAAACGGTCTGATAAGA
GACACCGGCATACTCTGCGACATCGTATAACGTTACTGGTTTCACATTCACCACCCTGAATTGACTCTCT
TCCGGGCGCTATCATGCCATACCGCGAAAGGTTTTGCGCCATTCGATGGTGTCCGGGATCTCGACGCTCT
CCCTTATGCGACTCCTGCATTAGGAAGCAGCCCAGTAGTAGGTTGAGGCCGTTGAGCACCGCCGCCGCAA
GGAATGGTGCATGCAAGGAGATGGCGCCCAACAGTCCCCCGGCCACGGGGCCTGCCACCATACCCACGCC
GAAACAAGCGCTCATGAGCCCGAAGTGGCGAGCCCGATCTTCCCCATCGGTGATGTCGGCGATATAGGCG
CCAGCAACCGCACCTGTGGCGCCGGTGATGCCGGCCACGATGCGTCCGGCGTAGAGGATCGAGATCTCGA
TCCCGCGAAATTAATACGACTCACTATAGGGGAATTGTGAGCGGATAACAATTCCCCTCTAGAAATAATT
TTGTTTAACTTTAAGAAGGAGATATACATATGCATCACCATCATCACCACGATGACGATGACAAGGTTGG
AGGAGCAGTGGTGACGGGTGTGACAGCAGTAGCCCAGGCGACAGTGGAGGGAGCAGGGAGCATTGCAGCA
GCCACTGGCTTTGTCAAAAAGGACCAGTTGGGCAAGAATGAAGAAGGAGCCCCACAGGAAGGAATTCTGG
AAGATATGCCTGTGGATCCTGACAATGAGGCTTATGAAATGCCTTCTGAGGAAGGGTATCAAGACTATGA
ACCTGAAGCCTAACTCGAGCACCACCACCACCACCACTGAGATCCGGCTGCTAACAAAGCCCGAAAGGAA
GCTGAGTTGGCTGCTGCCACCGCTGAGCAATAACTAGCATAACCCCTTGGGGCCTCTAAACGGGTCTTGA
GGGGTTTTTTGCTGAAAGGAGGAACTATATCCGGAT
